>Addgene plasmid #99256 | pGLACTE-HT51-13 | depositor full sequence | sequence record 181640 | pGLACTE-HT51-13 sequence 4742 bps
TCGACCGATGCCCTTGAGAGCCTTCAACCCAGTCAGCTCCTTCCGGTGGGCGCGGGGCATGACTATCGTC
GCCGCACTTATGACTGTCTTCTTTATCATGCAACTCGTAGGACAGGTGCCGGCAGCGCTCTTCCGCTTCC
TCGCTCACTGACTCGCTGCGCTCGGTCGTTCGGCTGCGGCGAGCGGTATCAGCTCACTCAAAGGCGGTAA
TACGGTTATCCACAGAATCAGGGGATAACGCAGGAAAGAACATGTGAGCAAAAGGCCAGCAAAAGGCCAG
GAACCGTAAAAAGGCCGCGTTGCTGGCGTTTTTCCATAGGCTCCGCCCCCCTGACGAGCATCACAAAAAT
CGACGCTCAAGTCAGAGGTGGCGAAACCCGACAGGACTATAAAGATACCAGGCGTTTCCCCCTGGAAGCT
CCCTCGTGCGCTCTCCTGTTCCGACCCTGCCGCTTACCGGATACCTGTCCGCCTTTCTCCCTTCGGGAAG
CGTGGCGCTTTCTCATAGCTCACGCTGTAGGTATCTCAGTTCGGTGTAGGTCGTTCGCTCCAAGCTGGGC
TGTGTGCACGAACCCCCCGTTCAGCCCGACCGCTGCGCCTTATCCGGTAACTATCGTCTTGAGTCCAACC
CGGTAAGACACGACTTATCGCCACTGGCAGCAGCCACTGGTAACAGGATTAGCAGAGCGAGGTATGTAGG
CGGTGCTACAGAGTTCTTGAAGTGGTGGCCTAACTACGGCTACACTAGAAGAACAGTATTTGGTATCTGC
GCTCTGCTGAAGCCAGTTACCTTCGGAAAAAGAGTTGGTAGCTCTTGATCCGGCAAACAAACCACCGCTG
GTAGCGGTGGTTTTTTTGTTTGCAAGCAGCAGATTACGCGCAGAAAAAAAGGATCTCAAGAAGATCCTTT
GATCTTTTCTACGGGGTCTGACGCTCAGTGGAACGAAAACTCACGTTAAGGGATTTTGGTCATGAGATTA
TCAAAAAGGATCTTCACCTAGATCCTTTTAAATTAAAAATGAAGTTTTAAATCAATCTAAAGTATATATG
AGTAAACTTGGTCTGACAGTTACCAATGCTTAATCAGTGAGGCACCTATCTCAGCGATCTGTCTATTTCG
TTCATCCATAGTTGCCTGACTCCCCGTCGTGTAGATAACTACGATACGGGAGGGCTTACCATCTGGCCCC
AGTGCTGCAATGATACCGCGAGACCCACGCTCACCGGCTCCAGATTTATCAGCAATAAACCAGCCAGCCG
GAAGGGCCGAGCGCAGAAGTGGTCCTGCAACTTTATCCGCCTCCATCCAGTCTATTAATTGTTGCCGGGA
AGCTAGAGTAAGTAGTTCGCCAGTTAATAGTTTGCGCAACGTTGTTGCCATTGCTACAGGCATCGTGGTG
TCACGCTCGTCGTTTGGTATGGCTTCATTCAGCTCCGGTTCCCAACGATCAAGGCGAGTTACATGATCCC
CCATGTTGTGCAAAAAAGCGGTTAGCTCCTTCGGTCCTCCGATCGTTGTCAGAAGTAAGTTGGCCGCAGT
GTTATCACTCATGGTTATGGCAGCACTGCATAATTCTCTTACTGTCATGCCATCCGTAAGATGCTTTTCT
GTGACTGGTGAGTACTCAACCAAGTCATTCTGAGAATAGTGTATGCGGCGACCGAGTTGCTCTTGCCCGG
CGTCAATACGGGATAATACCGCGCCACATAGCAGAACTTTAAAAGTGCTCATCATTGGAAAACGTTCTTC
GGGGCGAAAACTCTCAAGGATCTTACCGCTGTTGAGATCCAGTTCGATGTAACCCACTCGTGCACCCAAC
TGATCTTCAGCATCTTTTACTTTCACCAGCGTTTCTGGGTGAGCAAAAACAGGAAGGCAAAATGCCGCAA
AAAAGGGAATAAGGGCGACACGGAAATGTTGAATACTCATACTCTTCCTTTTTCAATATTATTGAAGCAT
TTATCAGGGTTATTGTCTCATGAGCGGATACATATTTGAATGTATTTAGAAAAATAAACAAATAGGGGTT
CCGCGCACATTTCCCCGAAAAGTGCCACCTG
[124 nt withheld, positions 2062-2185]
C
[91 nt withheld, positions 2187-2277]
A
[49 nt withheld, positions 2279-2327]
CCTTTGACGTTGGAGTCCACGTTCTTT
[37 nt withheld, positions 2355-2391]
ACCCTATCTCGGTCTATTCTTTTGATTTATAAGGGATTTTGCCGATTTCGGCCTATTGGTTAAAAAATGA
GCTGATTTAACAAAAATTTAACGCGAATTTTAACAAAATATTAACGCTTACAATTTGCCATTCGCCATTC
AGGCTGCGCAACTGTTGGGAAGGGCGATCGGTGCGGGCCTCTTCGCTATTACGCCAGCCCAAGCTACCAT
GATAAGTAAGTAATATTAAGGTACGGGAGGTACTTGGAGCGGCCGCGGTCAGGACCTTTTATATCGGCCT
CTATAGTCTCATCTCTTGGTCTCGGCTGTGTTCGGTGGGACGCTTGCGATTTGCTGATATGTAATTTCAA
GTTATTCTCGAAGCCGCGGTGCGGGTGCCAGGGCGTGCCCTTGGGCTCCCCGGGCGCGTACTCCACCTCA
CCCATTTCATTTTGGGGTTGCTAATGCGCGTAGGATACAGAGAGCCAGCTCTCACGATAGCCGTAAGTTT
TTGCGCCTATGCCCAAGTATGACGCACTTCGTTTCCGTGGCCACCAGGGGGCGCCGGTGGCCGCCAGGGG
GCACCGGTGGCCACCAGGGGGCGCCTGAGGCTTTCGTCTTCAAGAATTCCTCGAGTTTACTCCCTATCAG
TGATAGAGAACGTATGAAGAGTTTACTCCCTATCAGTGATAGAGAACGTATGCAGACTTTACTCCCTATC
AGTGATAGAGAACGTATAAGGAGTTTACTCCCTATCAGTGATAGAGAACGTATGACCAGTTTACTCCCTA
TCAGTGATAGAGAACGTATCTACAGTTTACTCCCTATCAGTGATAGAGAACGTATATCCAGTTTACTCCC
TATCAGTGATAGAGAACGTATAAGCTTTAGGCGTGTACGGTGGGCGCCTATAAAAGCAGAGCTCGTTTAG
TGAACCGTCAGATCGCCTGGAGCAATTCCGGCGCGCCGCTCAGCTCCGTTTCGGTTTCACTTCCGGTGGA
GGGCCGCCTCTGAGCGGGCGGCGGGCCGACGGCGAGCGCGGGCGGCGGCGGTGACGGAGGCGCCGCTGCC
AGGGGGCGTGCGGCAGCGCGGCGGCGGCGGCGGCGGCGGCGGCGGAGGCGGCGGCGGCGGCGGCGGCGGC
GGCGGAGGCGGCGGCGGCGGCGGCGGCGGCGGCGGCTGGGCCTCGAGCGCCCGCAGCCCACCTCTCGGGG
GCGGGCTCCCGGCGCTAGCAGGGCTGAAGAGAAGATGGAGGAGCTGGTGGTGGAAGTGCGGGGCTCCAAT
GGCGCTTTTACAAGGCATTTGTAAAGGATGTTCCCATGGTGAGCAAGGGCGAGGAGCTGTTCACCGGGGT
GGTGCCCATCCTGGTCGAGCTGGACGGCGACGTAAACGGCCACAAGTTCAGCGTGTCCGGCGAGGGCGAG
GGCGATGCCACCTACGGCAAGCTGACCCTGAAGTTCATCTGCACCACCGGCAAGCTGCCCGTGCCCTGGC
CCACCCTCGTGACCACCCTGACCTACGGCGTGCAGTGCTTCAGCCGCTACCCCGACCACATGAAGCAGCA
CGACTTCTTCAAGTCCGCCATGCCCGAAGGCTACGTCCAGGAGCGCACCATCTTCTTCAAGGACGACGGC
AACTACAAGACCCGCGCCGAGGTGAAGTTCGAGGGCGACACCCTGGTGAACCGCATCGAGCTGAAGGGCA
TCGACTTCAAGGAGGACGGCAACATCCTGGGGCACAAGCTGGAGTACAACTACAACAGCCACAACGTCTA
TATCATGGCCGACAAGCAGAAGAACGGCATCAAGGTGAACTTCAAGATCCGCCACAACATCGAGGACGGC
AGCGTGCAGCTCGCCGACCACTACCAGCAGAACACCCCCATCGGCGACGGCCCCGTGCTGCTGCCCGACA
ACCACTACCTGAGCACCCAGTCCGCCCTGAGCAAAGACCCCAACGAGAAGCGCGATCACATGGTCCTGCT
GGAGTTCGTGACCGCCGCCGGGATCACTCTCGGCATGGACGAGCTGTACAAGTCCGGACTCAGATCTCGA
GCTCAAGCTTCGAATTCTGCAGTCGACGGTACCGCGGGCCCGGGATCCACCGGATCTAGATAACTGATCA
TAATCAGCCATACCACATTTGTAGAGGTTTTACTTGCTTTAAAAAACCTCCCACACCTCCCCCTGAACCT
GAAACATAAAATGAATGCAATTGTTGTTGTTAACTTGTTTATTGCAGCTTATAATGGTTACAAATAAAGC
AATAGCATCACAAATTTCACAAATAAAGCATTTTTTTCACTGCATTCTAGTTGTGGTTTGTCCAAACTCA
TCAATGTATCTTAACGCGTAAATTGTAAGCGTTGCGGCCGC
Features (pLannotate 1.2.2; 15 found; start..end, strand, type, name):
      1..131     +  CDS            TcR (fragment): tetracycline efflux protein; tet; confers resistance to tetracycline
    311..899     -  rep_origin     ori: high-copy-number ColE1/pMB1/pBR322/pUC origin of replication
   1070..1930    -  CDS            AmpR: β-lactamase; bla; confers resistance to ampicillin, carbenicillin, and related antibiotics
   1931..2035    -  promoter       AmpR promoter: bla
   2062..2490    +  rep_origin     f1 ori (sequence partly withheld): f1 bacteriophage origin of replication; arrow indicates direction of (+) strand synthesis
   2522..2589    -  CDS            lacZα (fragment): LacZα fragment of β-galactosidase; lacZ fragment
   2766..2799    +  protein_bind   attB: minimal attB site for the φC31 integrase (Groth et al., 2000) phage φC31 integrase
   3004..3330    +  promoter       TRE3GV promoter (fragment): 3rd-generation Tet-responsive promoter that can be activated by binding of Tet-On® 3G, optimized for retroviral and lentiviral vectors
   3461..3478    +  promoter       chicken β-actin promoter (fragment): contains a 21-bp deletion relative to the standard chicken β-actin promoter
   3486..3505    +  promoter       chicken β-actin promoter (fragment): contains a 21-bp deletion relative to the standard chicken β-actin promoter
   3516..3535    +  promoter       chicken β-actin promoter (fragment): contains a 21-bp deletion relative to the standard chicken β-actin promoter
   3687..4403    +  CDS            EGFP: EGFP is a basic (constitutively fluorescent) green fluorescent protein published in 1996, derived from Aequorea victoria. It is reported to be a rapidly-maturing weak dimer with moderate acid sensitivity.
   4404..4469    +  misc_feature   MCS: multiple cloning site
   4486..4570    +  CDS            large T antigen (fragment): large T antigen from SV40 (simian virus 40)
   4593..4714    +  polyA_signal   SV40 poly(A) signal: SV40 polyadenylation signal
