[The description below was written by a language model from this plasmid's Addgene catalogue record and pLannotate feature annotations shown in this document.]
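Description:
pGLACTE-HT51-13 is a 4,742 bp high-copy bacterial plasmid built on a pGL3 backbone. It carries a 347 bp segment of the human FMR1 5'UTR containing a normal-length CGG repeat tract: 29 repeats with two AGG interruptions. It is propagated in E. coli through a ColE1/pUC-type origin and selected with ampicillin via the β-lactamase gene and its native promoter. An f1 phage origin is also present. Short remnants of a tetracycline resistance gene and of lacZα appear to be non-functional leftovers from earlier cloning steps.

The FMR1 fragment, inserted by Gibson assembly, is not annotated as a feature in its own right. By its recorded size and the eGFP fusion listed in the catalogue, it most plausibly occupies the region just upstream of the EGFP coding sequence. There the annotation software reports three very short matches to the chicken β-actin promoter, which may simply be GC-rich repeat sequence being misassigned. Upstream of this region lie a minimal φC31 attB site and a partial Tet-responsive TRE3G-type promoter. Downstream of EGFP are a multiple cloning site, a small SV40 large T fragment and the SV40 polyadenylation signal. This layout resembles an inducible, integrase-targetable mammalian reporter cassette, but the record does not describe any expression use.

The stated purpose is analytical: the plasmid serves as a template of defined repeat length and interruption pattern for generating capillary electrophoresis size standards, in the context of assays that score AGG interruptions in fragile X premutation carriers. The depositor notes that the CGG tract is moderately unstable during prolonged bacterial culture, so the insert size should be verified after propagation.
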