Addgene plasmid #99256: pGLACTE-HT51-13
Purpose: Contains normal CGG repeats (29 repeats with 2 AGG interruptions) within the 5'UTR of FMR1. To generate capillary electrophoresis size standards.
Depositing lab: Karen Usdin. Depositing organization: National Institute of Diabetes & Digestive & Kidney Diseases (NIDDK). Publication: Improved Assays for AGG Interruptions in Fragile X Premutation Carriers. Hayward BE, Usdin K. J Mol Diagn. 2017 Nov;19(6):828-835. doi: 10.1016/j.jmoldx.2017.06.008. Epub 2017 Aug 14. PubMed 28818679.
Backbone
  Vector backbone: pGL3
  Total vector size (bp): 4742
Growth in bacteria
  Bacterial resistance: Ampicillin, 100 μg/mL
  Growth temperature: 37°C
  Growth strain: NEB Stable
  Copy number: High Copy
Gene/Insert
  Gene/Insert name: FMR1
  Species: H. sapiens (human)
  Insert size (bp): 347
  Entrez Gene: FMR1 (a.k.a. FMRP, FRAXA, POF, POF1)
  Tag / fusion protein: eGFP
  Cloning method: Gibson Cloning
  Sequencing primers: 5′ ATAAGCTTTAGGCGTGTACGG; 3′ cgctgaacttgtggccgttta
Terms and licenses: Academic/Nonprofit Terms; Industry Terms: Not Available to Industry
Depositor comments: CGG repeats are moderately unstable in prolonged bacterial culture at 37C. Upon receipt select several colonies and grow overnight. Immediately make glycerol stocks and verify the insert size. Inoculate directly from glycerol and grow for ~10 hours for large scale preparations.
How to cite: pGLACTE-HT51-13 was a gift from Karen Usdin (Addgene plasmid # 99256 ; http://n2t.net/addgene:99256 ; RRID:Addgene_99256)
