>Addgene plasmid #99256 | pGLACTE-HT51-13 | addgene partial sequence | sequence record 192195 | Addgene Partial NGS Result
CCCCCTGGCAGCGGCGCCTCCGTCACCGCCGCCGCCCGCGCTCGCCGTCGGCCCGCCGCCCGCTCAGAGG
CGGCCCTCCACCGGAAGTGAAACCGAAACGGAGCTGAGCGGCGCGCCGGAATTGCTCCAGGCGATCTGAC
GGTTCACTAAACGAGCTCTGCTTTTATAGGCGCCCACCGTACACGCCTAAAGCTTATACGTTCTCTATCA
CTGATAGGGAGTAAACTGGATATACGTTCTCTATCACTGATAGGGAGTAAACTGTAGATACGTTCTCTAT
CACTGATAGGGAGTAAACTGGTCATACGTTCTCTATCACTGATAGGGAGTAAACTCCTTATACGTTCTCT
ATCACTGATAGGGAGTAAAGTCTGCATACGTTCTCTATCACTGATAGGGAGTAAACTCTTCATACGTTCT
CTATCACTGATAGGGAGTAAACTCGAGGAATTCTTGAAGACGAAAGCCTCAGGCGCCCCCTGGTGGCCAC
CGGTGCCCCCTGGCGGCCACCGGCGCCCCCTGGTGGCCACGGAAACGAAGTGCGTCATACTTGGGCATAG
GCGCAAAAACTTACGGCTATCGTGAGAGCTGGCTCTCTGTATCCTACGCGCATTAGCAACCCCAAAATGA
AATGGGTGAGGTGGAGTACGCGCCCGGGGAGCCCAAGGGCACGCCCTGGCACCCGCACCGCGGCTTCGAG
AATAACTTGAAATTACATATCAGCAAATCGCAAGCGTCCCACCGAACACAGCCGAGACCAAGAGATGAGA
CTATAGAGGCCGATATAAAAGGTCCTGACCGCGGCCGCTCCAAGTACCTCCCGTACCTTAATATTACTTA
CTTATCATGGTAGCTTGGGCTGGCGTAATAGCGAAGAGGCCCGCACCGATCGCCCTTCCCAACAGTTGCG
CAGCCTGAATGGCGAATGGCAAATTGTAAGCGTTAATATTTTGTTAAAATTCGCGTTAAATTTTTGTTAA
ATCAGCTCATTTTTTAACCAATAGGCCGAAATCGGCAAAATCCCTTATAAATCAAAAGAATAGACCGAGA
TAGGGT
[37 nt withheld, positions 1057-1093]
AAAGAACGTGGACTCCAACGTCAAAGG
[49 nt withheld, positions 1121-1169]
T
[91 nt withheld, positions 1171-1261]
G
[124 nt withheld, positions 1263-1386]
CAGGTGGCACTTTTCGGGGAAATGTGCGCGGAACCCCTATTTGTTTATTTTTCTAAATACATTCAAATAT
GTATCCGCTCATGAGACAATAACCCTGATAAATGCTTCAATAATATTGAAAAAGGAAGAGTATGAGTATT
CAACATTTCCGTGTCGCCCTTATTCCCTTTTTTGCGGCATTTTGCCTTCCTGTTTTTGCTCACCCAGAAA
CGCTGGTGAAAGTAAAAGATGCTGAAGATCAGTTGGGTGCACGAGTGGGTTACATCGAACTGGATCTCAA
CAGCGGTAAGATCCTTGAGAGTTTTCGCCCCGAAGAACGTTTTCCAATGATGAGCACTTTTAAAGTTCTG
CTATGTGGCGCGGTATTATCCCGTATTGACGCCGGGCAAGAGCAACTCGGTCGCCGCATACACTATTCTC
AGAATGACTTGGTTGAGTACTCACCAGTCACAGAAAAGCATCTTACGGATGGCATGACAGTAAGAGAATT
ATGCAGTGCTGCCATAACCATGAGTGATAACACTGCGGCCAACTTACTTCTGACAACGATCGGAGGACCG
AAGGAGCTAACCGCTTTTTTGCACAACATGGGGGATCATGTAACTCGCCTTGATCGTTGGGAACCGGAGC
TGAATGAAGCCATACCAAACGACGAGCGTGACACCACGATGCCTGTAGCAATGGCAACAACGTTGCGCAA
ACTATTAACTGGCGAACTACTTACTCTAGCTTCCCGGCAACAATTAATAGACTGGATGGAGGCGGATAAA
GTTGCAGGACCACTTCTGCGCTCGGCCCTTCCGGCTGGCTGGTTTATTGCTGATAAATCTGGAGCCGGTG
AGCGTGGGTCTCGCGGTATCATTGCAGCACTGGGGCCAGATGGTAAGCCCTCCCGTATCGTAGTTATCTA
CACGACGGGGAGTCAGGCAACTATGGATGAACGAAATAGACAGATCGCTGAGATAGGTGCCTCACTGATT
AAGCATTGGTAACTGTCAGACCAAGTTTACTCATATATACTTTAGATTGATTTAAAACTTCATTTTTAAT
TTAAAAGGATCTAGGTGAAGATCCTTTTTGATAATCTCATGACCAAAATCCCTTAACGTGAGTTTTCGTT
CCACTGAGCGTCAGACCCCGTAGAAAAGATCAAAGGATCTTCTTGAGATCCTTTTTTTCTGCGCGTAATC
TGCTGCTTGCAAACAAAAAAACCACCGCTACCAGCGGTGGTTTGTTTGCCGGATCAAGAGCTACCAACTC
TTTTTCCGAAGGTAACTGGCTTCAGCAGAGCGCAGATACCAAATACTGTTCTTCTAGTGTAGCCGTAGTT
AGGCCACCACTTCAAGAACTCTGTAGCACCGCCTACATACCTCGCTCTGCTAATCCTGTTACCAGTGGCT
GCTGCCAGTGGCGATAAGTCGTGTCTTACCGGGTTGGACTCAAGACGATAGTTACCGGATAAGGCGCAGC
GGTCGGGCTGAACGGGGGGTTCGTGCACACAGCCCAGCTTGGAGCGAACGACCTACACCGAACTGAGATA
CCTACAGCGTGAGCTATGAGAAAGCGCCACGCTTCCCGAAGGGAGAAAGGCGGACAGGTATCCGGTAAGC
GGCAGGGTCGGAACAGGAGAGCGCACGAGGGAGCTTCCAGGGGGAAACGCCTGGTATCTTTATAGTCCTG
TCGGGTTTCGCCACCTCTGACTTGAGCGTCGATTTTTGTGATGCTCGTCAGGGGGGCGGAGCCTATGGAA
AAACGCCAGCAACGCGGCCTTTTTACGGTTCCTGGCCTTTTGCTGGCCTTTTGCTCACATGTTCTTTCCT
GCGTTATCCCCTGATTCTGTGGATAACCGTATTACCGCCTTTGAGTGAGCTGATACCGCTCGCCGCAGCC
GAACGACCGAGCGCAGCGAGTCAGTGAGCGAGGAAGCGGAAGAGCGCTGCCGGCACCTGTCCTACGAGTT
GCATGATAAAGAAGACAGTCATAAGTGCGGCGACGATAGTCATGCCCCGCGCCCACCGGAAGGAGCTGAC
TGGGTTGAAGGCTCTCAAGGGCATCGGTCGATGCGGCCGCAACGCTTACAATTTACGCGTTAAGATACAT
TGATGAGTTTGGACAAACCACAACTAGAATGCAGTGAAAAAAATGCTTTATTTGTGAAATTTGTGATGCT
ATTGCTTTATTTGTAACCATTATAAGCTGCAATAAACAAGTTAACAACAACAATTGCATTCATTTTATGT
TTCAGGTTCAGGGGGAGGTGTGGGAGGTTTTTTAAAGCAAGTAAAACCTCTACAAATGTGGTATGGCTGA
TTATGATCAGTTATCTAGATCCGGTGGATCCCGGGCCCGCGGTACCGTCGACTGCAGAATTCGAAGCTTG
AGCTCGAGATCTGAGTCCGGACTTGTACAGCTCGTCCATGCCGAGAGTGATCCCGGCGGCGGTCACGAAC
TCCAGCAGGACCATGTGATCGCGCTTCTCGTTGGGGTCTTTGCTCAGGGCGGACTGGGTGCTCAGGTAGT
GGTTGTCGGGCAGCAGCACGGGGCCGTCGCCGATGGGGGTGTTCTGCTGGTAGTGGTCGGCGAGCTGCAC
GCTGCCGTCCTCGATGTTGTGGCGGATCTTGAAGTTCACCTTGATGCCGTTCTTCTGCTTGTCGGCCATG
ATATAGACGTTGTGGCTGTTGTAGTTGTACTCCAGCTTGTGCCCCAGGATGTTGCCGTCCTCCTTGAAGT
CGATGCCCTTCAGCTCGATGCGGTTCACCAGGGTGTCGCCCTCGAACTTCACCTCGGCGCGGGTCTTGTA
GTTGCCGTCGTCCTTGAAGAAGATGGTGCGCTCCTGGACGTAGCCTTCGGGCATGGCGGACTTGAAGAAG
TCGTGCTGCTTCATGTGGTCGGGGTAGCGGCTGAAGCACTGCACGCCGTAGGTCAGGGTGGTCACGAGGG
TGGGCCAGGGCACGGGCAGCTTGCCGGTGGTGCAGATGAACTTCAGGGTCAGCTTGCCGTAGGTGGCATC
GCCCTCGCCCTCGCCGGACACGCTGAACTTGTGGCCGTTTACGTCGCCGTCCAGCTCGACCAGGATGGGC
ACCACCCCGGTGAACAGCTCCTCGCCCTTGCTCACCATGGGAACATCCTTTACAAATGCCTTGTAAAAGC
GCCATTGGAGCCCCGCACTTCCACCACCAGCTCCTCCATCTTCTCTTCAGCCCTGCTAGCGCCGGGAGCC
CGCCCCCGAGAGGTGGGCTGCGGGCGCTCGA
